>Addgene plasmid #76743 | EPHA3 gRNA (BRDN0001147883) | addgene full sequence | sequence record 186418 | Addgene Assembled Sequence
CCCGGGTGCAAAGATGGATAAAGTTTTAAACAGAGAGGAATCTTTGCAGCTAATGGACCTTCTAGGTCTT
GAAAGGAGTGGGAATTGGCTCCGGTGCCCGTCAGTGGGCAGAGCGCACATCGCCCACAGTCCCCGAGAAG
TTGGGGGGAGGGGTCGGCAATTGATCCGGTGCCTAGAGAAGGTGGCGCGGGGTAAACTGGGAAAGTGATG
TCGTGTACTGGCTCCGCCTTTTTCCCGAGGGTGGGGGAGAACCGTATATAAGTGCAGTAGTCGCCGTGAA
CGTTCTTTTTCGCAACGGGTTTGCCGCCAGAACACAGGTAAGTGCCGTGTGTGGTTCCCGCGGGCCTGGC
CTCTTTACGGGTTATGGCCCTTGCGTGCCTTGAATTACTTCCACCTGGCTGCAGTACGTGATTCTTGATC
CCGAGCTTCGGGTTGGAAGTGGGTGGGAGAGTTCGAGGCCTTGCGCTTAAGGAGCCCCTTCGCCTCGTGC
TTGAGTTGAGGCCTGGCCTGGGCGCTGGGGCCGCCGCGTGCGAATCTGGTGGCACCTTCGCGCCTGTCTC
GCTGCTTTCGATAAGTCTCTAGCCATTTAAAATTTTTGATGACCTGCTGCGACGCTTTTTTTCTGGCAAG
ATAGTCTTGTAAATGCGGGCCAAGATCTGCACACTGGTATTTCGGTTTTTGGGGCCGCGGGCGGCGACGG
GGCCCGTGCGTCCCAGCGCACATGTTCGGCGAGGCGGGGCCTGCGAGCGCGGCCACCGAGAATCGGACGG
GGGTAGTCTCAAGCTGGCCGGCCTGCTCTGGTGCCTGGCCTCGCGCCGCCGTGTATCGCCCCGCCCTGGG
CGGCAAGGCTGGCCCGGTCGGCACCAGTTGCGTGAGCGGAAAGATGGCCGCTTCCCGGCCCTGCTGCAGG
GAGCTCAAAATGGAGGACGCGGCGCTCGGGAGAGCGGGCGGGTGAGTCACCCACACAAAGGAAAAGGGCC
TTTCCGTCCTCAGCCGTCGCTTCATGTGACTCCACGGAGTACCGGGCGCCGTCCAGGCACCTCGATTAGT
TCTCGAGCTTTTGGAGTACGTCGTCTTTAGGTTGGGGGGAGGGGTTTTATGCGATGGAGTTTCCCCACAC
TGAGTGGGTGGAGACTGAAGTTAGGCCAGCTTGGCACTTGATGTAATTCTCCTTGGAATTTGCCCTTTTT
GAGTTTGGATCTTGGTTCATTCTCAAGCCTCAGACAGTGGTTCAAAGTTTTTTTCTTCCATTTCAGGTGT
CGTGACGTACGGCCACCATGACCGAGTACAAGCCCACGGTGCGCCTCGCCACCCGCGACGACGTCCCCAG
GGCCGTACGCACCCTCGCCGCCGCGTTCGCCGACTACCCCGCCACGCGCCACACCGTCGATCCGGACCGC
CACATCGAGCGGGTCACCGAGCTGCAAGAACTCTTCCTCACGCGCGTCGGGCTCGACATCGGCAAGGTGT
GGGTCGCGGACGACGGCGCCGCCGTGGCGGTCTGGACCACGCCGGAGAGCGTCGAAGCGGGGGCGGTGTT
CGCCGAGATCGGCCCGCGCATGGCCGAGTTGAGCGGTTCCCGGCTGGCCGCGCAGCAACAGATGGAAGGC
CTCCTGGCGCCGCACCGGCCCAAGGAGCCCGCGTGGTTCCTGGCCACCGTCGGAGTCTCGCCCGACCACC
AGGGCAAGGGTCTGGGCAGCGCCGTCGTGCTCCCCGGAGTGGAGGCGGCCGAGCGCGCCGGGGTGCCCGC
CTTCCTGGAGACCTCCGCGCCCCGCAACCTCCCCTTCTACGAGCGGCTCGGCTTCACCGTCACCGCCGAC
GTCGAGGTGCCCGAAGGACCGCGCACCTGGTGCATGACCCGCAAGCCCGGTGCCTGAACGCGTTAAGTCG
ACAATCAACCTCTGGATTACAAAATTTGTGAAAGATTGACTGGTATTCTTAACTATGTTGCTCCTTTTAC
GCTATGTGGATACGCTGCTTTAATGCCTTTGTATCATGCTATTGCTTCCCGTATGGCTTTCATTTTCTCC
TCCTTGTATAAATCCTGGTTGCTGTCTCTTTATGAGGAGTTGTGGCCCGTTGTCAGGCAACGTGGCGTGG
TGTGCACTGTGTTTGCTGACGCAACCCCCACTGGTTGGGGCATTGCCACCACCTGTCAGCTCCTTTCCGG
GACTTTCGCTTTCCCCCTCCCTATTGCCACGGCGGAACTCATCGCCGCCTGCCTTGCCCGCTGCTGGACA
GGGGCTCGGCTGTTGGGCACTGACAATTCCGTGGTGTTGTCGGGGAAATCATCGTCCTTTCCTTGGCTGC
TCGCCTGTGTTGCCACCTGGATTCTGCGCGGGACGTCCTTCTGCTACGTCCCTTCGGCCCTCAATCCAGC
GGACCTTCCTTCCCGCGGCCTGCTGCCGGCTCTGCGGCCTCTTCCGCGTCTTCGCCTTCGCCCTCAGACG
AGTCGGATCTCCCTTTGGGCCGCCTCCCCGCGTCGACTTTAAGACCAATGACTTACAAGGCAGCTGTAGA
TCTTAGCCACTTTTTAAAAGAAAAGGGGGGACTGGAAGGGCTAATTCACTCCCAACGAAGACAAGATCTG
CTTTTTGCTTGTACTGGGTCTCTCTGGTTAGACCAGATCTGAGCCTGGGAGCTCTCTGGCTAACTAGGGA
ACCCACTGCTTAAGCCTCAATAAAGCTTGCCTTGAGTGCTTCAAGTAGTGTGTGCCCGTCTGTTGTGTGA
CTCTGGTAACTAGAGATCCCTCAGACCCTTTTAGTCAGTGTGGAAAATCTCTAGCAGTACGTATAGTAGT
TCATGTCATCTTATTATTCAGTATTTATAACTTGCAAAGAAATGAATATCAGAGAGTGAGAGGAACTTGT
TTATTGCAGCTTATAATGGTTACAAATAAAGCAATAGCATCACAAATTTCACAAATAAAGCATTTTTTTC
ACTGCATTCTAGTTGTGGTTTGTCCAAACTCATCAATGTATCTTATCATGTCTGGCTCTAGCTATCCCGC
CCCTAACTCCGCCCATCCCGCCCCTAACTCCGCCCAGTTCCGCCCATTCTCCGCCCCATGGCTGACTAAT
TTTTTTTATTTATGCAGAGGCCGAGGCCGCCTCGGCCTCTGAGCTATTCCAGAAGTAGTGAGGAGGCTTT
TTTGGAGGCCTAGGGACGTACCCAATTCGCCCTATAGTGAGTCGTATTACGCGCGCTCACTGGCCGTCGT
TTTACAACGTCGTGACTGGGAAAACCCTGGCGTTACCCAACTTAATCGCCTTGCAGCACATCCCCCTTTC
GCCAGCTGGCGTAATAGCGAAGAGGCCCGCACCGATCGCCCTTCCCAACAGTTGCGCAGCCTGAATGGCG
AATGGG
[124 nt withheld, positions 3367-3490]
C
[91 nt withheld, positions 3492-3582]
A
[49 nt withheld, positions 3584-3632]
CCTTTGACGTTGGAGTCCACGTTCTTT
[37 nt withheld, positions 3660-3696]
ACCCTATCTCGGTCTATTCTTTTGATTTATAAGGGATTTTGCCGATTTCGGCCTATTGGTTAAAAAATGA
GCTGATTTAACAAAAATTTAACGCGAATTTTAACAAAATATTAACGCTTACAATTTAGGTGGCACTTTTC
GGGGAAATGTGCGCGGAACCCCTATTTGTTTATTTTTCTAAATACATTCAAATATGTATCCGCTCATGAG
ACAATAACCCTGATAAATGCTTCAATAATATTGAAAAAGGAAGAGTATGAGTATTCAACATTTCCGTGTC
GCCCTTATTCCCTTTTTTGCGGCATTTTGCCTTCCTGTTTTTGCTCACCCAGAAACGCTGGTGAAAGTAA
AAGATGCTGAAGATCAGTTGGGTGCACGAGTGGGTTACATCGAACTGGATCTCAACAGCGGTAAGATCCT
TGAGAGTTTTCGCCCCGAAGAACGTTTTCCAATGATGAGCACTTTTAAAGTTCTGCTATGTGGCGCGGTA
TTATCCCGTATTGACGCCGGGCAAGAGCAACTCGGTCGCCGCATACACTATTCTCAGAATGACTTGGTTG
AGTACTCACCAGTCACAGAAAAGCATCTTACGGATGGCATGACAGTAAGAGAATTATGCAGTGCTGCCAT
AACCATGAGTGATAACACTGCGGCCAACTTACTTCTGACAACGATCGGAGGACCGAAGGAGCTAACCGCT
TTTTTGCACAACATGGGGGATCATGTAACTCGCCTTGATCGTTGGGAACCGGAGCTGAATGAAGCCATAC
CAAACGACGAGCGTGACACCACGATGCCTGTAGCAATGGCAACAACGTTGCGCAAACTATTAACTGGCGA
ACTACTTACTCTAGCTTCCCGGCAACAATTAATAGACTGGATGGAGGCGGATAAAGTTGCAGGACCACTT
CTGCGCTCGGCCCTTCCGGCTGGCTGGTTTATTGCTGATAAATCTGGAGCCGGTGAGCGTGGGTCTCGCG
GTATCATTGCAGCACTGGGGCCAGATGGTAAGCCCTCCCGTATCGTAGTTATCTACACGACGGGGAGTCA
GGCAACTATGGATGAACGAAATAGACAGATCGCTGAGATAGGTGCCTCACTGATTAAGCATTGGTAACTG
TCAGACCAAGTTTACTCATATATACTTTAGATTGATTTAAAACTTCATTTTTAATTTAAAAGGATCTAGG
TGAAGATCCTTTTTGATAATCTCATGACCAAAATCCCTTAACGTGAGTTTTCGTTCCACTGAGCGTCAGA
CCCCGTAGAAAAGATCAAAGGATCTTCTTGAGATCCTTTTTTTCTGCGCGTAATCTGCTGCTTGCAAACA
AAAAAACCACCGCTACCAGCGGTGGTTTGTTTGCCGGATCAAGAGCTACCAACTCTTTTTCCGAAGGTAA
CTGGCTTCAGCAGAGCGCAGATACCAAATACTGTTCTTCTAGTGTAGCCGTAGTTAGGCCACCACTTCAA
GAACTCTGTAGCACCGCCTACATACCTCGCTCTGCTAATCCTGTTACCAGTGGCTGCTGCCAGTGGCGAT
AAGTCGTGTCTTACCGGGTTGGACTCAAGACGATAGTTACCGGATAAGGCGCAGCGGTCGGGCTGAACGG
GGGGTTCGTGCACACAGCCCAGCTTGGAGCGAACGACCTACACCGAACTGAGATACCTACAGCGTGAGCT
ATGAGAAAGCGCCACGCTTCCCGAAGGGAGAAAGGCGGACAGGTATCCGGTAAGCGGCAGGGTCGGAACA
GGAGAGCGCACGAGGGAGCTTCCAGGGGGAAACGCCTGGTATCTTTATAGTCCTGTCGGGTTTCGCCACC
TCTGACTTGAGCGTCGATTTTTGTGATGCTCGTCAGGGGGGCGGAGCCTATGGAAAAACGCCAGCAACGC
GGCCTTTTTACGGTTCCTGGCCTTTTGCTGGCCTTTTGCTCACATGTTCTTTCCTGCGTTATCCCCTGAT
TCTGTGGATAACCGTATTACCGCCTTTGAGTGAGCTGATACCGCTCGCCGCAGCCGAACGACCGAGCGCA
GCGAGTCAGTGAGCGAGGAAGCGGAAGAGCGCCCAATACGCAAACCGCCTCTCCCCGCGCGTTGGCCGAT
TCATTAATGCAGCTGGCACGACAGGTTTCCCGACTGGAAAGCGGGCAGTGAGCGCAACGCAATTAATGTG
AGTTAGCTCACTCATTAGGCACCCCAGGCTTTACACTTTATGCTTCCGGCTCGTATGTTGTGTGGAATTG
TGAGCGGATAACAATTTCACACAGGAAACAGCTATGACCATGATTACGCCAAGCGCGCAATTAACCCTCA
CTAAAGGGAACAAAAGCTGGAGCTGCAAGCTTAATGTAGTCTTATGCAATACTCTTGTAGTCTTGCAACA
TGGTAACGATGAGTTAGCAACATGCCTTACAAGGAGAGAAAAAGCACCGTGCATGCCGATTGGTGGAAGT
AAGGTGGTACGATCGTGCCTTATTAGGAAGGCAACAGACGGGTCTGACATGGATTGGACGAACCACTGAA
TTGCCGCATTGCAGAGATATTGTATTTAAGTGCCTAGCTCGATACATAAACGGGTCTCTCTGGTTAGACC
AGATCTGAGCCTGGGAGCTCTCTGGCTAACTAGGGAACCCACTGCTTAAGCCTCAATAAAGCTTGCCTTG
AGTGCTTCAAGTAGTGTGTGCCCGTCTGTTGTGTGACTCTGGTAACTAGAGATCCCTCAGACCCTTTTAG
TCAGTGTGGAAAATCTCTAGCAGTGGCGCCCGAACAGGGACTTGAAAGCGAAAGGGAAACCAGAGGAGCT
CTCTCGACGCAGGACTCGGCTTGCTGAAGCGCGCACGGCAAGAGGCGAGGGGCGGCGACTGGTGAGTACG
CCAAAAATTTTGACTAGCGGAGGCTAGAAGGAGAGAGATGGGTGCGAGAGCGTCAGTATTAAGCGGGGGA
GAATTAGATCGCGATGGGAAAAAATTCGGTTAAGGCCAGGGGGAAAGAAAAAATATAAATTAAAACATAT
AGTATGGGCAAGCAGGGAGCTAGAACGATTCGCAGTTAATCCTGGCCTGTTAGAAACATCAGAAGGCTGT
AGACAAATACTGGGACAGCTACAACCATCCCTTCAGACAGGATCAGAAGAACTTAGATCATTATATAATA
CAGTAGCAACCCTCTATTGTGTGCATCAAAGGATAGAGATAAAAGACACCAAGGAAGCTTTAGACAAGAT
AGAGGAAGAGCAAAACAAAAGTAAGACCACCGCACAGCAAGCGGCCGCTGATCTTCAGACCTGGAGGAGG
AGATATGAGGGACAATTGGAGAAGTGAATTATATAAATATAAAGTAGTAAAAATTGAACCATTAGGAGTA
GCACCCACCAAGGCAAAGAGAAGAGTGGTGCAGAGAGAAAAAAGAGCAGTGGGAATAGGAGCTTTGTTCC
TTGGGTTCTTGGGAGCAGCAGGAAGCACTATGGGCGCAGCGTCAATGACGCTGACGGTACAGGCCAGACA
ATTATTGTCTGGTATAGTGCAGCAGCAGAACAATTTGCTGAGGGCTATTGAGGCGCAACAGCATCTGTTG
CAACTCACAGTCTGGGGCATCAAGCAGCTCCAGGCAAGAATCCTGGCTGTGGAAAGATACCTAAAGGATC
AACAGCTCCTGGGGATTTGGGGTTGCTCTGGAAAACTCATTTGCACCACTGCTGTGCCTTGGAATGCTAG
TTGGAGTAATAAATCTCTGGAACAGATTTGGAATCACACGACCTGGATGGAGTGGGACAGAGAAATTAAC
AATTACACAAGCTTAATACACTCCTTAATTGAAGAATCGCAAAACCAGCAAGAAAAGAATGAACAAGAAT
TATTGGAATTAGATAAATGGGCAAGTTTGTGGAATTGGTTTAACATAACAAATTGGCTGTGGTATATAAA
ATTATTCATAATGATAGTAGGAGGCTTGGTAGGTTTAAGAATAGTTTTTGCTGTACTTTCTATAGTGAAT
AGAGTTAGGCAGGGATATTCACCATTATCGTTTCAGACCCACCTCCCAACCCCGAGGGGACCCAGAGAGG
GCCTATTTCCCATGATTCCTTCATATTTGCATATACGATACAAGGCTGTTAGAGAGATAATTAGAATTAA
TTTGACTGTAAACACAAAGATATTAGTACAAAATACGTGACGTAGAAAGTAATAATTTCTTGGGTAGTTT
GCAGTTTTAAAATTATGTTTTAAAATGGACTATCATATGCTTACCGTAACTTGAAAGTATTTCGATTTCT
TGGCTTTATATATCTTGTGGAAAGGACGAAACACCGATTGCAGGAACACTTGCCAAGTTTTAGAGCTAGA
AATAGCAAGTTAAAATAAGGCTAGTCCGTTATCAACTTGAAAAAGTGGCACCGAGTCGGTGCTTTTTTAA
GCTTGGCGTAACTAGATCTTGAGACAAATGGCAGTATTCATCCACAATTTTAAAAGAAAAGGGGGGATTG
GGGGGTACAGTGCAGGGGAAAGAATAGTAGACATAATAGCAACAGACATACAAACTAAAGAATTACAAAA
ACAAATTACAAAAATTCAAAATTTTCGGGTTTATTACAGGGACAGCAGAGATCCACTTTGGCGCCGGCTC
GAGGGGG
Features (pLannotate 1.2.2; 29 found; start..end, strand, type, name):
     14..80      +  CDS            small t antigen (fragment): SV40 (simian virus 40) small t antigen
    106..317     +  promoter       EF-1α core promoter: core promoter for human elongation factor EF-1α
    318..1256    +  intron         EF-1α intron A: intron upstream of the start codon of human EF-1α
   1278..1877    +  CDS            PuroR (fragment): puromycin N-acetyltransferase; pac from Streptomyces; confers resistance to puromycin
   1893..2481    +  misc_feature   WPRE: woodchuck hepatitis virus posttranscriptional regulatory element
   2532..2551    +  misc_feature   cPPT/CTS (fragment): central polypurine tract and central termination sequence of HIV-1
   2553..2786    +  LTR            3' LTR (ΔU3): self-inactivating 3' long terminal repeat (LTR) from HIV-1
   2864..2985    +  polyA_signal   SV40 poly(A) signal: SV40 polyadenylation signal
   3025..3160    +  rep_origin     SV40 ori: SV40 origin of replication
   3181..3199    -  promoter       T7 promoter: promoter for bacteriophage T7 RNA polymerase
   3207..3362    +  CDS            lacZα (fragment): LacZα fragment of β-galactosidase; lacZ fragment
   3367..3795    +  rep_origin     f1 ori (sequence partly withheld): f1 bacteriophage origin of replication; arrow indicates direction of (+) strand synthesis
   3848..3952    +  promoter       AmpR promoter: bla
   3953..4813    +  CDS            AmpR: β-lactamase; bla; confers resistance to ampicillin, carbenicillin, and related antibiotics
   4984..5572    +  rep_origin     ori: high-copy-number ColE1/pMB1/pBR322/pUC origin of replication
   5755..5847    +  CDS            lacI (fragment): lac repressor; lacI; The lac repressor binds to the lac operator to inhibit transcription in E. coli. This inhibition can be relieved by adding lactose or isopropyl-β-D-thiogalactopyranoside (IPTG).
   5860..5881    +  protein_bind   CAP binding site: CAP binding activates transcription in the presence of cAMP. E. coli catabolite activator protein
   5896..5926    +  promoter       lac promoter: promoter for the E. coli lac operon
   5934..5950    +  protein_bind   lac operator: The lac repressor binds to the lac operator to inhibit transcription in E. coli. This inhibition can be relieved by adding lactose or isopropyl-β-D-thiogalactopyranoside (IPTG). lac repressor encoded by lacI
   5995..6013    +  promoter       T3 promoter: promoter for bacteriophage T3 RNA polymerase
   6041..6267    +  promoter       RSV promoter: Rous sarcoma virus enhancer/promoter
   6268..6448    +  LTR            5' LTR (truncated): truncated 5' long terminal repeat (LTR) from HIV-1
   6495..6620    +  misc_feature   HIV-1 Ψ: packaging signal of human immunodeficiency virus type 1
   6604..6967    +  CDS            HIV-1 gag (fragment): gag protein from human immunodeficiency virus 1; gag
   7113..7346    +  misc_feature   RRE: The Rev response element (RRE) of HIV-1 allows for Rev-dependent mRNA export from the nucleus to the cytoplasm.
   7723..7749    +  CDS            Rev (fragment): human immunodeficiency virus 1 (HIV-1) Rev protein; rev; enhances nuclear export of unspliced and incompletely spliced viral mRNAs
   7753..7993    +  promoter       U6 promoter: RNA polymerase III promoter for human U6 snRNA
   8023..8098    +  misc_RNA       gRNA scaffold: guide RNA scaffold for the Streptococcus pyogenes CRISPR/Cas9 system
   8154..8271    +  misc_feature   cPPT/CTS: central polypurine tract and central termination sequence of HIV-1
