[The description below was written by a language model from this plasmid's Addgene catalogue record and pLannotate feature annotations shown in this document.]
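Description:
EPHA3 gRNA (BRDN0001147883) is a third-generation lentiviral guide RNA plasmid built on the lentiGuide-Puro backbone and designed to direct CRISPR-Cas9 cutting of the human EPHA3 gene, which encodes an Eph-family receptor tyrosine kinase. It is propagated in E. coli as a high-copy plasmid through a ColE1/pUC-type origin with ampicillin selection (AmpR, β-lactamase). The backbone also carries an f1 origin, an SV40 origin and poly(A) signal, and remnants of a lac/T7/T3 cloning region.

The transfer cassette begins with a chimeric RSV promoter fused to a truncated HIV-1 5' LTR, which makes genomic RNA production Tat-independent. It is followed by the Ψ packaging signal with a partial gag sequence, the Rev response element for nuclear export of the unspliced genome, and a cPPT/CTS that aids nuclear import. Within this frame, a human U6 RNA polymerase III promoter drives the EPHA3-specific spacer joined to the Streptococcus pyogenes gRNA scaffold. A separate EF-1α promoter with its intron A expresses puromycin N-acetyltransferase so that transduced mammalian cells can be selected with puromycin. A WPRE enhances transcript expression, and the ΔU3 3' LTR renders the integrated provirus self-inactivating.

The plasmid does not encode Cas9, so it must be paired with a separate Cas9 vector such as lentiCas9-Blast or used in cells already expressing Cas9. The guide was designed against two EPHA3 reference transcripts and belongs to a human kinome gRNA collection, making it suited to individual knockout of EPHA3 or follow-up of kinome screens.
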