Addgene plasmid #76743: EPHA3 gRNA (BRDN0001147883)
Purpose: 3rd generation lentiviral gRNA plasmid targeting human EPHA3
Depositing lab: John Doench & David Root. Depositing organization: Broad Institute. Publication: Optimized sgRNA design to maximize activity and minimize off-target effects of CRISPR-Cas9. Doench JG, Fusi N, Sullender M, Hegde M, Vaimberg EW, Donovan KF, Smith I, Tothova Z, Wilen C, Orchard R, Virgin HW, Listgarten J, Root DE. Nat Biotechnol. 2016 Jan 18. doi: 10.1038/nbt.3437. PubMed 26780180.
Backbone
  Vector backbone: lentiGuide-Puro
  Backbone manufacturer: Zhang Lab (Addgene plasmid # 52963)
  Vector type: Mammalian Expression, Lentiviral, CRISPR
  Selectable markers: Puromycin
Growth in bacteria
  Bacterial resistance: Ampicillin, 100 μg/mL
  Growth temperature: 37°C
  Growth strain: DH5alpha
  Copy number: High Copy
Gene/Insert
  Gene/Insert name: EPHA3 (alt names: EPHA3; NM_005233.5)
  gRNA/shRNA sequence: ATTGCAGGAACACTTGCCAA
  Species: H. sapiens (human)
  Entrez Gene: EPHA3 (a.k.a. EK4, ETK, ETK1, HEK, HEK4, TYRO4)
  Promoter: hU6
  Cloning method: Unknown
  Sequencing primers: 5′ U6-F; 3′ pS2-R
Terms and licenses: Academic/Nonprofit Terms; Industry Terms: Not Available to Industry
Depositor comments: The gRNA was designed to target the following Genbank reference sequence(s): NM_005233.5,NM_182644.2. Note that this plasmid does NOT contain Cas9. It should be used in conjunction with lentiCas9-Blast (Addgene #52962) or otherwise with cell lines already expressing Cas9. Browse the full kinome gRNA library at http://www.addgene.org/pooled-library/broadgpp-human-kinome/ or visit http://www.broadinstitute.org/rnai/public/ for detailed protocols and information.
How to cite: EPHA3 gRNA (BRDN0001147883) was a gift from John Doench & David Root (Addgene plasmid # 76743 ; http://n2t.net/addgene:76743 ; RRID:Addgene_76743)
