>Addgene plasmid #76743 | EPHA3 gRNA (BRDN0001147883) | depositor partial sequence | sequence record 144203 | Target Sequence
ATTGCAGGAACACTTGCCAA
