>Addgene plasmid #76743 | EPHA3 gRNA (BRDN0001147883) | addgene partial sequence | sequence record 186417 | hU6-F
TAGAAAGTAATAATTTCTTGGGTAGTTTGCNCCNTTAAAAGNATGTTTTAAAATGGACTATCATATGCTT
ACCGTAACTTGAAAGTATTTCGATTTCTTGGCTTTATATATCCNGTGGAAAGGACGAAACACCGATTGCA
GGAACACTTGCCAAGTTTTAGAGCTAGAAATAGCAAGTTAAAATAAGGCTAGTCCGTTATCAACTTGAAA
AAGTGGCACCGAGTCGGTGCTTTTTTAAGCTTGGCGTAACTAGATCTTGAGACAAATGGCAGTATTCATC
CACAATTTTAAAAGAAAAGGGGGGATTGGGGGGTACAGTGCAGGGGAAAGAATAGTAGACATAATAGCAA
CAGACATACAAACTAAAGAATTACAAAAACAAATTACAAAAATTCAAAATTTTCGGGTTTATTACAGGGA
CAGCAGAGATCCACTTTGGCGCCGGCTCGAGGGGGCCCGGGTGCAAAGATGGATAAAGTTTTAAACAGAG
AGGAATCTTTGCAGCTAATGGACCTTCTAGGTCTTGAAAGGAGTGGGAATTGGCTCCGGTGCCCGTCAGT
GGGCAGAGCG
